>Addgene plasmid #66875 | pET30Xa-SBL1(160E,NoCys) | depositor full sequence | sequence record 114714 | entire plasmid
ATGTTTTCAGCAGGCCATAAGATCAAAGGGACAGTGGTGTTGATGCCCAAGAATGAGTTGGAAGTTAACC
CTGATGGCTCAGCAGTTGACAACCTTAATGCTTTCTTGGGCCGTAGTGTCTCCCTTCAGCTCATTAGTGC
TACCAAGGCTGATGCACATGGAAAAGGAAAAGTTGGAAAGGATACGTTCTTGGAAGGGATTAATACTTCG
TTACCAACTTTGGGAGCAGGAGAGTCTGCATTCAATATTCATTTTGAATGGGACGGAAGCATGGGAATCC
CCGGTGCGTTTTACATAAAGAACTACATGCAAGTTGAGTTCTTCCTCAAGAGTTTGACTCTTGAAGCCAT
TTCAAACCAAGGAACCATCCGCTTTGTTTCCAACTCATGGGTTTATAACACTAAACTTTACAAAAGCGTG
CGCATTTTCTTTGCCAACCATACATATGTACCTAGTGAGACACCAGCACCACTTGTGGAGTACAGAGAAG
AAGAATTGAAGAGTTTAAGAGGAAATGGAACGGGAGAGCGCAAGGAATATGATAGGATCTATGATTATGA
TGTCTACAATGATTTGGGCAACCCAGATAAGAGTGAAAAGTTAGCTCGTCCAGTTCTTGGAGGGTCTAGC
ACCTTTCCCTACCCTCGTAGGGGAAGAACTGGTCGAGGTCCAACAGTTACAGACCCGAATACTGAGAAAC
AAGGCGAAGTATTTTATGTTCCAAGAGATGAAAATTTAGGTCACTTGAAGTCTAAGGATGCTCTTGAGAT
TGGAACAAAATCTTTATCTCAAATTGTCCAGCCGGCGTTCGAATCTGCGTTCGATTTGAAATCCACGCCA
ATTGAGTTTCATAGCTTCCAAGATGTGCATGACTTGTATGAAGGTGGAATTAAGCTTCCTAGAGATGTAA
TTAGCACAATTATCCCCTTACCAGTGATCAAAGAACTCTATCGTACCGATGGTCAACACATCCTCAAGTT
TCCACAACCTCACGTCGTTCAAGTGAGTCAGTCTGCATGGATGACTGATGAAGAATTTGCTAGAGAGATG
ATTGCTGGTGTAAATCCCTCCGTAATTCGTGGTCTTGAAGAGTTCCCTCCAAAAAGTAATCTGGATCCTG
CAATCTATGGTGATCAAAGCAGTAAGATAACAGCAGATTCCCTTGATCTAGATGGGTACACAATGGACGA
GGCACTTGGTAGTCGAAGGTTATTTATGTTAGATTACCATGATATCTTCATGCCATATGTGAGGCAGATA
AATCAGCTGAATTCTGCCAAGACTTATGCGACAAGGACTATCCTTTTTTTGAGAGAAGATGGAACTTTAA
AGCCAGTGGCCATCGAATTAAGTTTGCCACATTCTGCTGGGGATCTGTCAGCTGCCGTCAGTCAAGTCGT
CTTACCTGCTAAGGAAGGTGTTGAGAGCACAATTTGGCTACTAGCCAAAGCTTATGTCATCGTAAATGAC
TCTTCCTACCATCAACTCATGAGCCATTGGTTAAATACTCATGCGGCGATGGAGCCATTCGTCATAGCAA
CACACCGACATCTTAGCGTGCTTCACCCAATTTACAAGCTTCTGACTCCTCACTATCGTAACAACATGAA
CATCAACGCACTTGCCAGGCAATCTCTAATTAATGCTAATGGCATAATAGAGACAACCTTTTTGCCCTCA
AAGTATTCTGTGGAGATGTCTTCGGCGGTTTATAAGAATTGGGTTTTCACTGATCAAGCACTACCTGCAG
ATCTTATCAAGAGAGGAGTGGCAATTAAGGATCCATCAACCCCACATGGAGTTCGTCTTCTGATAGAGGA
CTATCCTTATGCCGCTGATGGACTGGAGATATGGGCTGCAATTAAGACATGGGTTCAAGAATATGTGCCC
TTGTACTATGCAAGAGATGATGATGTCAAGAATGATTCTGAACTCCAACATTGGTGGAAAGAAGCTGTAG
AGAAAGGCCATGGTGATTTGAAAGACAAGCCATGGTGGCCTAAGTTGCAGACACTTGAAGACCTTGTTGA
AGTTTCCCTCATTATCATATGGATTGCTTCAGCTCTCCATGCAGCCGTTAATTTTGGTCAGTATCCTTAT
GGAGGTTTGATAATGAACCGCCCAACTGCTTCTAGAAGGTTGCTTCCTGAGAAAGGCACCCCAGAATATG
AAGAAATGATTAATAACCATGAAAAGGCTTATTTGAGAACAATTACATCAAAGTTGCCGACTCTCATTAG
CCTTTCAGTGATAGAGATCTTGTCGACACATGCTTCTGATGAGGTCTACCTTGGCCAGAGGGACAACCCA
CATTGGACCTCTGATTCAAAAGCATTACAAGCCTTTCAAAAGTTTGGAAACAAGCTCAAGGAAATTGAGG
AAAAACTTGTGAGGAGGAACAATGATCCGAGTCTGCAGGGCAATCGACTTGGCCCGGTTCAACTGCCATA
CACTTTGCTTTATCCTAGCAGTGAGGAAGGGTTAACTTTTAGGGGAATTCCAAATAGCATCTCTATCTAA
ACTAGTCATGGGGCTCTAACTCTCCTCTGGCCATGGCGATATCGGATCCGAATTCGAGCTCCGTCGACAA
GCTTGCGGCCGCACTCGAGCACCACCACCACCACCACTGAGATCCGGCTGCTAACAAAGCCCGAAAGGAA
GCTGAGTTGGCTGCTGCCACCGCTGAGCAATAACTAGCATAACCCCTTGGGGCCTCTAAACGGGTCTTGA
GGGGTTTTTTGCTGAAAGGAGGAACTATATCCGGATTGGCGAATGGG
[124 nt withheld, positions 2778-2901]
C
[91 nt withheld, positions 2903-2993]
A
[49 nt withheld, positions 2995-3043]
CCTTTGACGTTGGAGTCCACGTTCTTT
[37 nt withheld, positions 3071-3107]
ACCCTATCTCGGTCTATTCTTTTGATTTATAAGGGATTTTGCCGATTTCGGCCTATTGGTTAAAAAATGA
GCTGATTTAACAAAAATTTAACGCGAATTTTAACAAAATATTAACGCTTACAATTTAGGTGGCACTTTTC
GGGGAAATGTGCGCGGAACCCCTATTTGTTTATTTTTCTAAATACATTCAAATATGTATCCGCTCATGAA
TTAATTCTTAGAAAAACTCATCGAGCATCAAATGAAACTGCAATTTATTCATATCAGGATTATCAATACC
ATATTTTTGAAAAAGCCGTTTCTGTAATGAAGGAGAAAACTCACCGAGGCAGTTCCATAGGATGGCAAGA
TCCTGGTATCGGTCTGCGATTCCGACTCGTCCAACATCAATACAACCTATTAATTTCCCCTCGTCAAAAA
TAAGGTTATCAAGTGAGAAATCACCATGAGTGACGACTGAATCCGGTGAGAATGGCAAAAGTTTATGCAT
TTCTTTCCAGACTTGTTCAACAGGCCAGCCATTACGCTCGTCATCAAAATCACTCGCATCAACCAAACCG
TTATTCATTCGTGATTGCGCCTGAGCGAGACGAAATACGCGATCGCTGTTAAAAGGACAATTACAAACAG
GAATCGAATGCAACCGGCGCAGGAACACTGCCAGCGCATCAACAATATTTTCACCTGAATCAGGATATTC
TTCTAATACCTGGAATGCTGTTTTCCCGGGGATCGCAGTGGTGAGTAACCATGCATCATCAGGAGTACGG
ATAAAATGCTTGATGGTCGGAAGAGGCATAAATTCCGTCAGCCAGTTTAGTCTGACCATCTCATCTGTAA
CATCATTGGCAACGCTACCTTTGCCATGTTTCAGAAACAACTCTGGCGCATCGGGCTTCCCATACAATCG
ATAGATTGTCGCACCTGATTGCCCGACATTATCGCGAGCCCATTTATACCCATATAAATCAGCATCCATG
TTGGAATTTAATCGCGGCCTAGAGCAAGACGTTTCCCGTTGAATATGGCTCATAACACCCCTTGTATTAC
TGTTTATGTAAGCAGACAGTTTTATTGTTCATGACCAAAATCCCTTAACGTGAGTTTTCGTTCCACTGAG
CGTCAGACCCCGTAGAAAAGATCAAAGGATCTTCTTGAGATCCTTTTTTTCTGCGCGTAATCTGCTGCTT
GCAAACAAAAAAACCACCGCTACCAGCGGTGGTTTGTTTGCCGGATCAAGAGCTACCAACTCTTTTTCCG
AAGGTAACTGGCTTCAGCAGAGCGCAGATACCAAATACTGTCCTTCTAGTGTAGCCGTAGTTAGGCCACC
ACTTCAAGAACTCTGTAGCACCGCCTACATACCTCGCTCTGCTAATCCTGTTACCAGTGGCTGCTGCCAG
TGGCGATAAGTCGTGTCTTACCGGGTTGGACTCAAGACGATAGTTACCGGATAAGGCGCAGCGGTCGGGC
TGAACGGGGGGTTCGTGCACACAGCCCAGCTTGGAGCGAACGACCTACACCGAACTGAGATACCTACAGC
GTGAGCTATGAGAAAGCGCCACGCTTCCCGAAGGGAGAAAGGCGGACAGGTATCCGGTAAGCGGCAGGGT
CGGAACAGGAGAGCGCACGAGGGAGCTTCCAGGGGGAAACGCCTGGTATCTTTATAGTCCTGTCGGGTTT
CGCCACCTCTGACTTGAGCGTCGATTTTTGTGATGCTCGTCAGGGGGGCGGAGCCTATGGAAAAACGCCA
GCAACGCGGCCTTTTTACGGTTCCTGGCCTTTTGCTGGCCTTTTGCTCACATGTTCTTTCCTGCGTTATC
CCCTGATTCTGTGGATAACCGTATTACCGCCTTTGAGTGAGCTGATACCGCTCGCCGCAGCCGAACGACC
GAGCGCAGCGAGTCAGTGAGCGAGGAAGCGGAAGAGCGCCTGATGCGGTATTTTCTCCTTACGCATCTGT
GCGGTATTTCACACCGCAATGGTGCACTCTCAGTACAATCTGCTCTGATGCCGCATAGTTAAGCCAGTAT
ACACTCCGCTATCGCTACGTGACTGGGTCATGGCTGCGCCCCGACACCCGCCAACACCCGCTGACGCGCC
CTGACGGGCTTGTCTGCTCCCGGCATCCGCTTACAGACAAGCTGTGACCGTCTCCGGGAGCTGCATGTGT
CAGAGGTTTTCACCGTCATCACCGAAACGCGCGAGGCAGCTGCGGTAAAGCTCATCAGCGTGGTCGTGAA
GCGATTCACAGATGTCTGCCTGTTCATCCGCGTCCAGCTCGTTGAGTTTCTCCAGAAGCGTTAATGTCTG
GCTTCTGATAAAGCGGGCCATGTTAAGGGCGGTTTTTTCCTGTTTGGTCACTGATGCCTCCGTGTAAGGG
GGATTTCTGTTCATGGGGGTAATGATACCGATGAAACGAGAGAGGATGCTCACGATACGGGTTACTGATG
ATGAACATGCCCGGTTACTGGAACGTTGTGAGGGTAAACAACTGGCGGTATGGATGCGGCGGGACCAGAG
AAAAATCACTCAGGGTCAATGCCAGCGCTTCGTTAATACAGATGTAGGTGTTCCACAGGGTAGCCAGCAG
CATCCTGCGATGCAGATCCGGAACATAATGGTGCAGGGCGCTGACTTCCGCGTTTCCAGACTTTACGAAA
CACGGAAACCGAAGACCATTCATGTTGTTGCTCAGGTCGCAGACGTTTTGCAGCAGCAGTCGCTTCACGT
TCGCTCGCGTATCGGTGATTCATTCTGCTAACCAGTAAGGCAACCCCGCCAGCCTAGCCGGGTCCTCAAC
GACAGGAGCACGATCATGCGCACCCGTGGGGCCGCCATGCCGGCGATAATGGCCTGCTTCTCGCCGAAAC
GTTTGGTGGCGGGACCAGTGACGAAGGCTTGAGCGAGGGCGTGCAAGATTCCGAATACCGCAAGCGACAG
GCCGATCATCGTCGCGCTCCAGCGAAAGCGGTCCTCGCCGAAAATGACCCAGAGCGCTGCCGGCACCTGT
CCTACGAGTTGCATGATAAAGAAGACAGTCATAAGTGCGGCGACGATAGTCATGCCCCGCGCCCACCGGA
AGGAGCTGACTGGGTTGAAGGCTCTCAAGGGCATCGGTCGAGATCCCGGTGCCTAATGAGTGAGCTAACT
TACATTAATTGCGTTGCGCTCACTGCCCGCTTTCCAGTCGGGAAACCTGTCGTGCCAGCTGCATTAATGA
ATCGGCCAACGCGCGGGGAGAGGCGGTTTGCGTATTGGGCGCCAGGGTGGTTTTTCTTTTCACCAGTGAG
ACGGGCAACAGCTGATTGCCCTTCACCGCCTGGCCCTGAGAGAGTTGCAGCAAGCGGTCCACGCTGGTTT
GCCCCAGCAGGCGAAAATCCTGTTTGATGGTGGTTAACGGCGGGATATAACATGAGCTGTCTTCGGTATC
GTCGTATCCCACTACCGAGATGTCCGCACCAACGCGCAGCCCGGACTCGGTAATGGCGCGCATTGCGCCC
AGCGCCATCTGATCGTTGGCAACCAGCATCGCAGTGGGAACGATGCCCTCATTCAGCATTTGCATGGTTT
GTTGAAAACCGGACATGGCACTCCAGTCGCCTTCCCGTTCCGCTATCGGCTGAATTTGATTGCGAGTGAG
ATATTTATGCCAGCCAGCCAGACGCAGACGCGCCGAGACAGAACTTAATGGGCCCGCTAACAGCGCGATT
TGCTGGTGACCCAATGCGACCAGATGCTCCACGCCCAGTCGCGTACCGTCTTCATGGGAGAAAATAATAC
TGTTGATGGGTGTCTGGTCAGAGACATCAAGAAATAACGCCGGAACATTAGTGCAGGCAGCTTCCACAGC
AATGGCATCCTGGTCATCCAGCGGATAGTTAATGATCAGCCCACTGACGCGTTGCGCGAGAAGATTGTGC
ACCGCCGCTTTACAGGCTTCGACGCCGCTTCGTTCTACCATCGACACCACCACGCTGGCACCCAGTTGAT
CGGCGCGAGATTTAATCGCCGCGACAATTTGCGACGGCGCGTGCAGGGCCAGACTGGAGGTGGCAACGCC
AATCAGCAACGACTGTTTGCCCGCCAGTTGTTGTGCCACGCGGTTGGGAATGTAATTCAGCTCCGCCATC
GCCGCTTCCACTTTTTCCCGCGTTTTCGCAGAAACGTGGCTGGCCTGGTTCACCACGCGGGAAACGGTCT
GATAAGAGACACCGGCATACTCTGCGACATCGTATAACGTTACTGGTTTCACATTCACCACCCTGAATTG
ACTCTCTTCCGGGCGCTATCATGCCATACCGCGAAAGGTTTTGCGCCATTCGATGGTGTCCGGGATCTCG
ACGCTCTCCCTTATGCGACTCCTGCATTAGGAAGCAGCCCAGTAGTAGGTTGAGGCCGTTGAGCACCGCC
GCCGCAAGGAATGGTGCATGCAAGGAGATGGCGCCCAACAGTCCCCCGGCCACGGGGCCTGCCACCATAC
CCACGCCGAAACAAGCGCTCATGAGCCCGAAGTGGCGAGCCCGATCTTCCCCATCGGTGATGTCGGCGAT
ATAGGCGCCAGCAACCGCACCTGTGGCGCCGGTGATGCCGGCCACGATGCGTCCGGCGTAGAGGATCGAG
ATCGATCTCGATCCCGCGAAATTAATACGACTCACTATAGGGGAATTGTGAGCGGATAACAATTCCCCTC
TAGAAATAATTTTGTTTAACTTTAAGAAGGAGATATACATATGCACCATCATCATCATCATTCTTCTGGT
CTGGTGCCACGCGGTTCTGGTATGAAAGAAACCGCTGCTGCTAAATTCGAACGCCAGCACATGGACAGCC
CAGATCTGGGTACCGGTGGTGGCTCCGGTATTGAGGGTCGC
Features (pLannotate 1.2.2; 20 found; start..end, strand, type, name):
      1..2517    +  CDS            LOX1.1: LOX1_SOYBN - Also known as LOX1. Experimental evidence at protein level: Swiss-Prot protein existence level 1. Plant lipoxygenase may be involved in a number of diverse aspects of plant physiology including growth and development, pest resistance, and senescence or responses to wounding. With linoleate as substrate, L-1 shows a preference for carbon 13 as the site for hydroperoxidation (in contrast to L-2 and L-3, which utilize either carbon 9 or 13). At pH above 8.5, only (9Z,11E,13S)-13- hydroperoxyoctadeca-9,11-dienoate is produced, but as the pH decreases, the proportion of (9S)-hydroperox
   2610..2627    +  CDS            9xHis (fragment): 9xHis affinity tag
   2637..2686    +  CDS            SET1 (fragment): solubility-enhancement tag derived from T7 phage gene 10B
   2694..2741    +  terminator     T7 terminator: transcription terminator for bacteriophage T7 RNA polymerase
   2778..3206    +  rep_origin     f1 ori (sequence partly withheld): f1 bacteriophage origin of replication; arrow indicates direction of (+) strand synthesis
   3259..3316    +  promoter       AmpR promoter (fragment): bla
   3325..4140    -  CDS            KanR: aminoglycoside phosphotransferase; aph(3')-Ia; confers resistance to kanamycin in bacteria or G418 (Geneticin®) in eukaryotes
   4262..4850    +  rep_origin     ori: high-copy-number ColE1/pMB1/pBR322/pUC origin of replication
   5036..5175    -  misc_feature   bom: basis of mobility region from pBR322
   5277..5468    -  CDS            rop: Rop protein, which maintains plasmids at low copy number; rop
   5485..5865    +  CDS            YPB1_ECOLX: Protein predicted: Swiss-Prot protein existence level 4. From Escherichia coli.
   5937..6228    -  CDS            TcR (fragment): tetracycline efflux protein; tet; confers resistance to tetracycline
   6243..6264    -  protein_bind   CAP binding site: CAP binding activates transcription in the presence of cAMP. E. coli catabolite activator protein
   6277..7359    -  CDS            lacI: lac repressor; lacI; The lac repressor binds to the lac operator to inhibit transcription in E. coli. This inhibition can be relieved by adding lactose or isopropyl-β-D-thiogalactopyranoside (IPTG).
   7360..7437    -  promoter       lacI promoter: lacI
   7445..7724    -  CDS            TcR (fragment): tetracycline efflux protein; tet; confers resistance to tetracycline
   7750..7768    +  promoter       T7 promoter: promoter for bacteriophage T7 RNA polymerase
   7769..7793    +  protein_bind   lac operator: The lac repressor binds to the lac operator to inhibit transcription in E. coli. This inhibition can be relieved by adding lactose or isopropyl-β-D-thiogalactopyranoside (IPTG). lac repressor encoded by lacI
   7808..7830    +  RBS            RBS: efficient ribosome binding site from bacteriophage T7 gene 10 (Olins and Rangwala, 1989)
   7892..7936    +  CDS            S-Tag: affinity and epitope tag derived from pancreatic ribonuclease A
