[The description below was written by a language model from this plasmid's Addgene catalogue record and pLannotate feature annotations shown in this document.]
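Description:
pET30Xa-SBL1(160E,NoCys) is a 7,978 bp bacterial expression plasmid built on the Novagen pET30Xa-LIC backbone, into which a 2,517 bp coding sequence for soybean (Glycine max) lipoxygenase-1 was inserted by ligation-independent cloning. The encoded enzyme carries the S160E substitution and has all four of its cysteines replaced by serine, giving a cysteine-free protein. According to the depositor, these changes were made by four sequential Cys-to-Ser mutagenesis steps. The record also notes a short extension following the C-terminal end of the insert.

Expression is driven by the T7lac arrangement. A T7 promoter is followed directly by a lac operator and the strong T7 gene 10 ribosome binding site, and the plasmid's own lacI gene supplies repressor. Transcription therefore stays low until an inducer such as IPTG is added in a host that provides T7 RNA polymerase, and a T7 terminator closes the unit. The protein is made with an N-terminal His tag contributed by the backbone. The annotation also shows an S-tag just upstream of the insert, although the N-terminal His tag itself was not picked up by the feature caller. A His-tag fragment is annotated downstream of the lipoxygenase coding sequence, but whether it is translated cannot be judged from the table alone.

The plasmid is maintained through a ColE1/pBR322-type origin with the rop and bom regions and is selected with kanamycin via aph(3')-Ia; an f1 origin is also present. The construct is suited to producing and affinity-purifying a cysteine-free lipoxygenase-1 variant in E. coli. The associated work concerns substrate orientation and product stereochemistry in this enzyme.
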