Addgene plasmid #66875: pET30Xa-SBL1(160E,NoCys)
Purpose: Expresses a cysteine-free version of pET30Xa-SBL1(160E) (4Cys to Ser) with N-term Histag
Depositing lab: Betty Gaffney. Depositing organization: Florida State University, Tallahassee. Publication: On the relationships of substrate orientation, hydrogen abstraction, and product stereochemistry in single and double dioxygenations by soybean lipoxygenase-1 and its Ala542Gly mutant. Coffa G, Imber AN, Maguire BC, Laxmikanthan G, Schneider C, Gaffney BJ, Brash AR. J Biol Chem. 2005 Nov 18;280(46):38756-66. Epub 2005 Sep 12. 10.1074/jbc.M504870200 PubMed 16157595.
Backbone
  Vector backbone: pET30Xa-LIC
  Backbone manufacturer: Novagen
  Backbone size w/o insert (bp): 5444
  Total vector size (bp): 7978
  Modifications to backbone: 11 bp C-term extension: TAAACTAGTCATGGGGC
  Vector type: Bacterial Expression
Growth in bacteria
  Bacterial resistance: Kanamycin, 50 μg/mL
  Growth temperature: 37°C
  Growth strain: DH5alpha
  Growth instructions: 37C before induction, 30 deg for 14-16+ hrs after induction
  Copy number: Unknown
Gene/Insert
  Gene/Insert name: soybean lipoxygenase-1 (S160E) with all Cys to Ser mutations
  Species: Glycine max
  Insert size (bp): 2517
  Mutation: S160E; changed 4 (all) cysteines to serine
  Promoter: T7lac
  Tag / fusion protein: Histag (N terminal on backbone)
  Cloning method: Ligation Independent Cloning
  Sequencing primers: 5′ tca tca ttc ttc tgg tct gg; 3′ ttg ccg act ctc att agc c
Terms and licenses: Academic/Nonprofit Terms; Industry Terms: Not Available to Industry
Depositor comments: prepared by four sequential mutations of Cys to Ser, from pET30Xa-SBL1(160S,NoCys)
How to cite: pET30Xa-SBL1(160E,NoCys) was a gift from Betty Gaffney (Addgene plasmid # 66875 ; http://n2t.net/addgene:66875 ; RRID:Addgene_66875)
