>Addgene plasmid #66875 | pET30Xa-SBL1(160E,NoCys) | addgene partial sequence | sequence record 120814 | T7 5'-TAATACGACTCACTATAGGG-3'
ATTTTGTTTAACTTTAAGAAGGAGATATACATATGCACCATCATCATCATCATTCTTCTGGTCTGGTGCC
ACGCGGTTCTGGTATGAAAGAAACCGCTGCTGCTAAATTCGAACGCCAGCACATGGACAGCCCAGATCTG
GGTACCGGTGGTGGCTCCGGTATTGAGGGTCGCATGTTTTCAGCAGGCCATAAGATCAAAGGGACAGTGG
TGTTGATGCCCAAGAATGAGTTGGAAGTTAACCCTGATGGCTCAGCAGTTGACAACCTTAATGCTTTCTT
GGGCCGTAGTGTCTCCCTTCAGCTCATTAGTGCTACCAAGGCTGATGCACATGGAAAAGGAAAAGTTGGA
AAGGATACGTTCTTGGAAGGGATTAATACTTCGTTACCAACTTTGGGAGCAGGAGAGTCTGCATTCAATA
TTCATTTTGAATGGGACGGAAGCATGGGAATCCCCGGTGCGTTTTACATAAAGAACTACATGCAAGTTGA
GTTCTTCCTCAAGAGTTTGACTCTTGAAGCCATTTCAAACCAAGGAACCATCCGCTTTGTTTCCAACTCA
TGGGTTTATAACACTAAACTTTACAAAAGCGTGCGCATTTTCTTTGCCAACCATACATATGTACCTAGTG
AGACACCAGCACCACTTGTGGAGTACAGAGAAGAAGAATTGAAGAGTTTAAGAGGAAATGGAACGGGAGA
GCGCAAGGAATATGATAGGATCTATGATTATGATGTCTACAATGATT
