>Addgene plasmid #66875 | pET30Xa-SBL1(160E,NoCys) | addgene partial sequence | sequence record 120865 | T7term 5'-GCTAGTTATTGCTCAGCGG-3'
AGCAGCCGGATCTCAGTGGTGGTGGTGGTGGTGCTCGAGTGCGGCCGCAAGCTTGTCGACGGAGCTCGAA
TTCGGATCCGATATCGCCATGGCCAGAGGAGAGTTAGAGCCCCATGACTAGTTTAGATAGAGATGCTATT
TGGAATTCCCCTAAAAGTTAACCCTTCCTCACTGCTAGGATAAAGCAAAGTGTATGGCAGTTGAACCGGG
CCAAGTCGATTGCCCTGCAGACTCGGATCATTGTTCCTCCTCACAAGTTTTTCCTCAATTTCCTTGAGCT
TGTTTCCAAACTTTTGAAAGGCTTGTAATGCTTTTGAATCAGAGGTCCAATGTGGGTTGTCCCTCTGGCC
AAGGTAGACCTCATCAGAAGCATGTGTCGACAAGATCTCTATCACTGAAAGGCTAATGAGAGTCGGCAAC
TTTGATGTAATTGTTCTCAAATAAGCCTTTTCATGGTTATTAATCATTTCTTCATATTCTGGGGTGCCTT
TCTCAGGAAGCAACCTTCTAGAAGCAGTTGGGCGGTTCATTATCAAACCTCCATAAGGATACTGACCAAA
ATTAACGGCTGCATGGAGAGCTGAAGCAATCCATATGATAATGAGGGAAACTTCAACAAGGTCTTCAAGT
GTCTGCAACTTAGGCCACCATGGCTTGTCTTTCAAATCACCATGGCCTTTCTCTACAGCTTCTTTCCACC
AATGTTGGAGTTCAGAATCATTCTTGACATCATCATCTCTTGCATAGTACAAGGGCACATATTCTTGAAC
CCATGTCTTAATTGCAGCCCATATCTCCAGTCCATCAGCGGCATAAGGATAGTCCTCTATCAG
